>Addgene plasmid #129382 | pRSAN-QUEEN BPRR | addgene full sequence | sequence record 260058 | Addgene NGS Result
TAATACGACTCACTATAGGGAGACCACAACGGTTTCCCTCTAGAAATAATTTTGTTTAACTTTAAGAAGG
AGATATACATATGCGGGGTTCTCATCATCATCATCATCATGGTATGGCTAGCATGACTGGTGGACAGCAA
ATGGGTCGGGATCTGTACGACGATGACGATAAGGATCCACCGGTCGCCACCATGGTGAAAACTGTGAAAG
TGAATATAACAACCCCTGATGGGCCAGTCTACGACGCTGATATCGAGATGGTGTCCGTGCGGGCCGAGAG
TGGTGATCTCGGCATCCTCCCCGGTCACATTCCCACAAAGGCCCCACTGAAGATCGGAGCTGTGCGGCTG
AAGAAGGACGGCCAAACAGAGCGCGTCGCAGTCTCAGGCGGCACTGTTGAAGTGCGGCCTGACCACGTTA
CCATTAATGCTCAAGCCGCTGAACGGGCGGAGGACATTGACGTCCTCCGCGCCAAAGCGGCGAAAGAGCG
GGCGGAGCGCCGCCTGCAAAGCCAGACCCGTTACAACAGCCACAACGTCTATATCATGGCCGACAAGCAG
AAGAACGGCATCAAGGTGAACTTCAAGATCCGCCACAACATCGAGGACGGCAGCGTGCAGCTCGCCGACC
ACTACCAGCAGAACACCCCCATCGGCGACGGCCCCGTGCTGCTGCCCGACAACCACTACCTGAGCACCCA
GTCCAAGCTGAGCAAAGACCCCAACGAGAAGCGCGATCACATGGTCCTGCTGGAGTTCGTGACCGCCGCC
GGGATCACTCTCGGCATGGACGAGCTGTACAAGGGTGGCACCGGAGGGAGCATGGTGAGCAAGGGCGAGG
AGCTGTTCACCGGGGTGGTGCCCATCCTGGTCGAGCTGGACGGCGACGTAAACGGCCACAAGTTCAGCGT
GTCCGGCGAGGGCGAGGGCGATGCCACCTACGGCAAGCTGACCCTGAAGTTCATCTGCACCACCGGCAAG
CTGCCCGTGCCCTGGCCCACCCTCGTGACCACCCTGACCTACGGCGTGCAGTGCTTCAGCCGCTACCCCG
ACCACATGAAGCAGCACGACTTCTTCAAGTCCGCCATGCCCGAAGGCTACGTCCAGGAGCGCACCATCTT
CTTCAAGGACGACGGCAACTACAAGACCCGCGCCGAGGTGAAGTTCGAGGGCGACACCCTGGTGAACCGC
ATCGAGCTGAAGGGCATCGACTTCAAGGAGGACGGCAACATCCTGGGGCACAAGCTGGAGTACAACCTGG
GTGACATCGACTTCAAACGGGCCGAACTGGCGTTAAAACGCGCCATGAACCGTTTGAGCGTTGCGGAACG
CAAGTGAGCGGCCGCGACTCTAGATAAGCTTGATCCGGCTGCTAACAAAGCCCGAAAGGAAGCTGAGTTG
GCTGCTGCCACCGCTGAGCAATAACTAGCATAACCCCTTGGGGCCTCTAAACGGGTCTTGAGGGGTTTTT
TGCTGAAAGGAGGAACTATATCCGGATCTGGCGTAATAGCGAAGAGGCCCGCACCGATCGCCCTTCCCAA
CAGTTGCGCAGCCTGAATGGCGAATGGG
[124 nt withheld, positions 1569-1692]
C
[91 nt withheld, positions 1694-1784]
A
[49 nt withheld, positions 1786-1834]
CCTTTGACGTTGGAGTCCACGTTCTTT
[37 nt withheld, positions 1862-1898]
ACCCTATCTCGGTCTATTCTTTTGATTTATAAGGGATTTTGCCGATTTCGGCCTATTGGTTAAAAAATGA
GCTGATTTAACAAAAATTTAACGCGAATTTTAACAAAATATTAACGCTTACAATTTAGGTGGCACTTTTC
GGGGAAATGTGCGCGGAACCCCTATTTGTTTATTTTTCTAAATACATTCAAATATGTATCCGCTCATGAG
ACAATAACCCTGATAAATGCTTCAATAATATTGAAAAAGGAAGAGTATGAGTATTCAACATTTCCGTGTC
GCCCTTATTCCCTTTTTTGCGGCATTTTGCCTTCCTGTTTTTGCTCACCCAGAAACGCTGGTGAAAGTAA
AAGATGCTGAAGATCAGTTGGGTGCACGAGTGGGTTACATCGAACTGGATCTCAACAGCGGTAAGATCCT
TGAGAGTTTTCGCCCCGAAGAACGTTTTCCAATGATGAGCACTTTTAAAGTTCTGCTATGTGGCGCGGTA
TTATCCCGTATTGACGCCGGGCAAGAGCAACTCGGTCGCCGCATACACTATTCTCAGAATGACTTGGTTG
AGTACTCACCAGTCACAGAAAAGCATCTTACGGATGGCATGACAGTAAGAGAATTATGCAGTGCTGCCAT
AACCATGAGTGATAACACTGCGGCCAACTTACTTCTGACAACGATCGGAGGACCGAAGGAGCTAACCGCT
TTTTTGCACAACATGGGGGATCATGTAACTCGCCTTGATCGTTGGGAACCGGAGCTGAATGAAGCCATAC
CAAACGACGAGCGTGACACCACGATGCCTGTAGCAATGGCAACAACGTTGCGCAAACTATTAACTGGCGA
ACTACTTACTCTAGCTTCCCGGCAACAATTAATAGACTGGATGGAGGCGGATAAAGTTGCAGGACCACTT
CTGCGCTCGGCCCTTCCGGCTGGCTGGTTTATTGCTGATAAATCTGGAGCCGGTGAGCGTGGGTCTCGCG
GTATCATTGCAGCACTGGGGCCAGATGGTAAGCCCTCCCGTATCGTAGTTATCTACACGACGGGGAGTCA
GGCAACTATGGATGAACGAAATAGACAGATCGCTGAGATAGGTGCCTCACTGATTAAGCATTGGTAACTG
TCAGACCAAGTTTACTCATATATACTTTAGATTGATTTAAAACTTCATTTTTAATTTAAAAGGATCTAGG
TGAAGATCCTTTTTGATAATCTCATGACCAAAATCCCTTAACGTGAGTTTTCGTTCCACTGAGCGTCAGA
CCCCGTAGAAAAGATCAAAGGATCTTCTTGAGATCCTTTTTTTCTGCGCGTAATCTGCTGCTTGCAAACA
AAAAAACCACCGCTACCAGCGGTGGTTTGTTTGCCGGATCAAGAGCTACCAACTCTTTTTCCGAAGGTAA
CTGGCTTCAGCAGAGCGCAGATACCAAATACTGTTCTTCTAGTGTAGCCGTAGTTAGGCCACCACTTCAA
GAACTCTGTAGCACCGCCTACATACCTCGCTCTGCTAATCCTGTTACCAGTGGCTGCTGCCAGTGGCGAT
AAGTCGTGTCTTACCGGGTTGGACTCAAGACGATAGTTACCGGATAAGGCGCAGCGGTCGGGCTGAACGG
GGGGTTCGTGCACACAGCCCAGCTTGGAGCGAACGACCTACACCGAACTGAGATACCTACAGCGTGAGCT
ATGAGAAAGCGCCACGCTTCCCGAAGGGAGAAAGGCGGACAGGTATCCGGTAAGCGGCAGGGTCGGAACA
GGAGAGCGCACGAGGGAGCTTCCAGGGGGAAACGCCTGGTATCTTTATAGTCCTGTCGGGTTTCGCCACC
TCTGACTTGAGCGTCGATTTTTGTGATGCTCGTCAGGGGGGCGGAGCCTATGGAAAAACGCCAGCAACGC
GGCCTTTTTACGGTTCCTGGCCTTTTGCTGGCCTTTTGCTCACATGTTCTTTCCTGCGTTATCCCCTGAT
TCTGTGGATAACCGTATTACCGCCTTTGAGTGAGCTGATACCGCTCGCCGCAGCCGAACGACCGAGCGCA
GCGAGTCAGTGAGCGAGGAAGCGGAAGAGCGCCCAATACGCAAACCGCCTCTCCCCGCGCGTTGGCCGAT
TCATTAATGCAGGATCTCGATCCCGCGAAAT
Features (pLannotate 1.2.2; 16 found; start..end, strand, type, name):
      1..19      +  promoter       T7 promoter: promoter for bacteriophage T7 RNA polymerase
     51..73      +  RBS            RBS: efficient ribosome binding site from bacteriophage T7 gene 10 (Olins and Rangwala, 1989)
     93..113     +  CDS            capTEV™ (fragment): composite tag for in vivo biotinylation, TEV protease cleavage, and 6xHis tagging
    114..146     +  CDS            T7 tag (gene 10 leader): leader peptide from bacteriophage T7 gene 10 promotes efficient translation in E. coli
    150..173     +  CDS            Xpress™ tag: Xpress™ epitope tag, including an enterokinase recognition and cleavage site
    198..518     +  CDS            atpC (fragment): ATPE_BACSU - Experimental evidence at protein level: Swiss-Prot protein existence level 1. Produces ATP from ADP in the presence of a proton gradient across the membrane. From Bacillus subtilis (strain 168).
    534..1256    +  CDS            cEGFP: cEGFP is a basic (constitutively fluorescent) green fluorescent protein published in 2008, derived from Aequorea victoria.
   1263..1334    +  CDS            atpC (fragment): ATPE_BACP3 - Experimental evidence at protein level: Swiss-Prot protein existence level 1. Produces ATP from ADP in the presence of a proton gradient across the membrane. From Bacillus sp. (strain PS3).
   1368..1417    +  CDS            SET1 (fragment): solubility-enhancement tag derived from T7 phage gene 10B
   1425..1472    +  terminator     T7 terminator: transcription terminator for bacteriophage T7 RNA polymerase
   1498..1564    +  CDS            lacZα (fragment): LacZα fragment of β-galactosidase; lacZ fragment
   1569..1997    +  rep_origin     f1 ori (sequence partly withheld): f1 bacteriophage origin of replication; arrow indicates direction of (+) strand synthesis
   2050..2154    +  promoter       AmpR promoter: bla
   2155..3015    +  CDS            AmpR: β-lactamase; bla; confers resistance to ampicillin, carbenicillin, and related antibiotics
   3186..3774    +  rep_origin     ori: high-copy-number ColE1/pMB1/pBR322/pUC origin of replication
   3957..4010    +  CDS            lacI (fragment): lac repressor; lacI; The lac repressor binds to the lac operator to inhibit transcription in E. coli. This inhibition can be relieved by adding lactose or isopropyl-β-D-thiogalactopyranoside (IPTG).
