[The description below was written by a language model from this plasmid's Addgene catalogue record and pLannotate feature annotations shown in this document.]
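Description:
pRSAN-QUEEN BPRR is a bacterial expression plasmid of about 4.0 kb built on the pRSET B backbone, carrying a synthetic insert described only as a mutant of QUEEN 84BP. It is maintained in E. coli at high copy through a ColE1/pUC-type origin and selected with ampicillin via the β-lactamase gene under its own promoter. An f1 phage origin is also present, which in principle allows single-stranded DNA production.

Expression is driven by a T7 promoter followed by the strong T7 gene 10 ribosome binding site and closed by a T7 terminator, so protein production requires a host supplying T7 RNA polymerase. The open reading frame begins with the usual pRSET leader: a short segment annotated as a fragment of a His-containing composite tag (most likely the 6xHis stretch), the T7 gene 10 leader peptide and the Xpress epitope with its enterokinase cleavage site, which support purification, detection and tag removal. The sensor itself is annotated as a circularly permuted EGFP inserted between two pieces of the ATP synthase ε subunit, the N-terminal piece matching Bacillus subtilis and the short C-terminal piece matching Bacillus PS3. This matches the QUEEN family of single-fluorescent-protein ATP indicators, in which ATP binding to the ε subunit changes the fluorescence properties of the embedded GFP. The record does not state which substitutions distinguish the BPRR variant or how they alter its behaviour.

The small SET1, lacZα and lacI fragments are probably backbone remnants or partial annotation matches rather than functional parts. The plasmid is suited to producing recombinant indicator protein for characterisation, in the context of work on quantitative live-cell ATP imaging.
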