Addgene plasmid #129382: pRSAN-QUEEN BPRR
Purpose: mutant of QUEEN 84BP
Depositing lab: Yasushi Okada. Depositing organization: RIKEN Center for Biosystems Dynamics Research, Kobe. Publication: Live cell imaging of metabolic heterogeneity by quantitative fluorescent ATP indicator protein, QUEEN-37C. Yaginuma H, Okada Y. bioRxiv 2021.10.08.463131 10.1101/2021.10.08.463131.
Backbone
  Vector backbone: pRSET B
  Vector type: Bacterial Expression
Growth in bacteria
  Bacterial resistance: Ampicillin, 100 μg/mL
  Growth temperature: 37°C
  Growth strain: DH5alpha
  Copy number: High Copy
Gene/Insert
  Gene/Insert name: QUEEN BPRR
  Species: Synthetic
  Cloning method: Restriction Enzyme; 5′ cloning site Unknown (unknown if destroyed)
Terms and licenses: Academic/Nonprofit Terms; Industry Terms: Not Available to Industry
Depositor comments: Depositor Adm #1233 . Please visit https://www.biorxiv.org/content/10.1101/2021.10.08.463131v1 for bioRxiv preprint.
How to cite: pRSAN-QUEEN BPRR was a gift from Yasushi Okada (Addgene plasmid # 129382 ; http://n2t.net/addgene:129382 ; RRID:Addgene_129382)
